>Addgene plasmid #127801 | 4xmEGFP | addgene full sequence | sequence record 247511 | Addgene NGS Result
CATGCATTAGTTATTAATAGTAATCAATTACGGGGTCATTAGTTCATAGCCCATATATGGAGTTCCGCGT
TACATAACTTACGGTAAATGGCCCGCCTGGCTGACCGCCCAACGACCCCCGCCCATTGACGTCAATAATG
ACGTATGTTCCCATAGTAACGCCAATAGGGACTTTCCATTGACGTCAATGGGTGGAGTATTTACGGTAAA
CTGCCCACTTGGCAGTACATCAAGTGTATCATATGCCAAGTACGCCCCCTATTGACGTCAATGACGGTAA
ATGGCCCGCCTGGCATTATGCCCAGTACATGACCTTATGGGACTTTCCTACTTGGCAGTACATCTACGTA
TTAGTCATCGCTATTACCATGGTGATGCGGTTTTGGCAGTACATCAATGGGCGTGGATAGCGGTTTGACT
CACGGGGATTTCCAAGTCTCCACCCCATTGACGTCAATGGGAGTTTGTTTTGGCACCAAAATCAACGGGA
CTTTCCAAAATGTCGTAACAACTCCGCCCCATTGACGCAAATGGGCGGTAGGCGTGTACGGTGGGAGGTC
TATATAAGCAGAGCTGGTTTAGTGAACCGTCAGATCCGCTAGCGCTACCGGACTCAGATCTCGAGCTCAA
GCTTCGAATTCATGGTGAGCAAGGGCGAGGAGCTGTTCACCGGGGTGGTGCCCATCCTGGTCGAGCTGGA
CGGCGACGTAAACGGCCACAAGTTCAGCGTGTCCGGCGAGGGCGAGGGCGATGCCACCTACGGCAAGCTG
ACCCTGAAGTTCATCTGCACCACCGGCAAGCTGCCCGTGCCCTGGCCCACCCTCGTGACCACCCTGACCT
ACGGCGTGCAGTGCTTCAGCCGCTACCCCGACCACATGAAGCAGCACGACTTCTTCAAGTCCGCCATGCC
CGAAGGCTACGTCCAGGAGCGCACCATCTTCTTCAAGGACGACGGCAACTACAAGACCCGCGCCGAGGTG
AAGTTCGAGGGCGACACCCTGGTGAACCGCATCGAGCTGAAGGGCATCGACTTCAAGGAGGACGGCAACA
TCCTGGGGCACAAGCTGGAGTACAACTACAACAGCCACAACGTCTATATCATGGCCGACAAGCAGAAGAA
CGGCATCAAGGTGAACTTCAAGATCCGCCACAACATCGAGGACGGCAGCGTGCAGCTCGCCGACCACTAC
CAGCAGAACACCCCCATCGGCGACGGCCCCGTGCTGCTGCCCGACAACCACTACCTGAGCACCCAGTCCA
AGCTGAGCAAAGACCCCAACGAGAAGCGCGATCACATGGTCCTGCTGGAGTTCGTGACCGCCGCCGGGAT
CACTCTCGGCATGGACGAGCTGTACAAGAGACCGGTCGGTACCATGGTGAGCAAGGGCGAGGAGCTGTTC
ACCGGGGTGGTGCCCATCCTGGTCGAGCTGGACGGCGACGTAAACGGCCACAAGTTCAGCGTGTCCGGCG
AGGGCGAGGGCGATGCCACCTACGGCAAGCTGACCCTGAAGTTCATCTGCACCACCGGCAAGCTGCCCGT
GCCCTGGCCCACCCTCGTGACCACCCTGACCTACGGCGTGCAGTGCTTCAGCCGCTACCCCGACCACATG
AAGCAGCACGACTTCTTCAAGTCCGCCATGCCCGAAGGCTACGTCCAGGAGCGCACCATCTTCTTCAAGG
ACGACGGCAACTACAAGACCCGCGCCGAGGTGAAGTTCGAGGGCGACACCCTGGTGAACCGCATCGAGCT
GAAGGGCATCGACTTCAAGGAGGACGGCAACATCCTGGGGCACAAGCTGGAGTACAACTACAACAGCCAC
AACGTCTATATCATGGCCGACAAGCAGAAGAACGGCATCAAGGTGAACTTCAAGATCCGCCACAACATCG
AGGACGGCAGCGTGCAGCTCGCCGACCACTACCAGCAGAACACCCCCATCGGCGACGGCCCCGTGCTGCT
GCCCGACAACCACTACCTGAGCACCCAGTCCAAGCTGAGCAAAGACCCCAACGAGAAGCGCGATCACATG
GTCCTGCTGGAGTTCGTGACCGCCGCCGGGATCACTCTCGGCATGGACGAGCTGTACAAGAGACCGTCGG
GATCCATGGTGAGCAAGGGCGAGGAGCTGTTCACCGGGGTGGTGCCCATCCTGGTCGAGCTGGACGGCGA
CGTAAACGGCCACAAGTTCAGCGTGTCCGGCGAGGGCGAGGGCGATGCCACCTACGGCAAGCTGACCCTG
AAGTTCATCTGCACCACCGGCAAGCTGCCCGTGCCCTGGCCCACCCTCGTGACCACCCTGACCTACGGCG
TGCAGTGCTTCAGCCGCTACCCCGACCACATGAAGCAGCACGACTTCTTCAAGTCCGCCATGCCCGAAGG
CTACGTCCAGGAGCGCACCATCTTCTTCAAGGACGACGGCAACTACAAGACCCGCGCCGAGGTGAAGTTC
GAGGGCGACACCCTGGTGAACCGCATCGAGCTGAAGGGCATCGACTTCAAGGAGGACGGCAACATCCTGG
GGCACAAGCTGGAGTACAACTACAACAGCCACAACGTCTATATCATGGCCGACAAGCAGAAGAACGGCAT
CAAGGTGAACTTCAAGATCCGCCACAACATCGAGGACGGCAGCGTGCAGCTCGCCGACCACTACCAGCAG
AACACCCCCATCGGCGACGGCCCCGTGCTGCTGCCCGACAACCACTACCTGAGCACCCAGTCCAAGCTGA
GCAAAGACCCCAACGAGAAGCGCGATCACATGGTCCTGCTGGAGTTCGTGACCGCCGCCGGGATCACTCT
CGGCATGGACGAGCTGTACAAGAGACCGGTCGCCACCATGGTGAGCAAGGGCGAGGAGCTGTTCACCGGG
GTGGTGCCCATCCTGGTCGAGCTGGACGGCGACGTAAACGGCCACAAGTTCAGCGTGTCCGGCGAGGGCG
AGGGCGATGCCACCTACGGCAAGCTGACCCTGAAGTTCATCTGCACCACCGGCAAGCTGCCCGTGCCCTG
GCCCACCCTCGTGACCACCCTGACCTACGGCGTGCAGTGCTTCAGCCGCTACCCCGACCACATGAAGCAG
CACGACTTCTTCAAGTCCGCCATGCCCGAAGGCTACGTCCAGGAGCGCACCATCTTCTTCAAGGACGACG
GCAACTACAAGACCCGCGCCGAGGTGAAGTTCGAGGGCGACACCCTGGTGAACCGCATCGAGCTGAAGGG
CATCGACTTCAAGGAGGACGGCAACATCCTGGGGCACAAGCTGGAGTACAACTACAACAGCCACAACGTC
TATATCATGGCCGACAAGCAGAAGAACGGCATCAAGGTGAACTTCAAGATCCGCCACAACATCGAGGACG
GCAGCGTGCAGCTCGCCGACCACTACCAGCAGAACACCCCCATCGGCGACGGCCCCGTGCTGCTGCCCGA
CAACCACTACCTGAGCACCCAGTCCAAGCTGAGCAAAGACCCCAACGAGAAGCGCGATCACATGGTCCTG
CTGGAGTTCGTGACCGCCGCCGGGATCACTCTCGGCATGGACGAGCTGTACAAGTAAAGCGGCCGCGACT
CTAGATCATAATCAGCCATACCACATTTGTAGAGGTTTTACTTGCTTTAAAAAACCTCCCACACCTCCCC
CTGAACCTGAAACATAAAATGAATGCAATTGTTGTTGTTAACTTGTTTATTGCAGCTTATAATGGTTACA
AATAAAGCAATAGCATCACAAATTTCACAAATAAAGCATTTTTTTCACTGCATTCTAGTTGTGGTTTGTC
CAAACTCATCAATGTATCTTAAGGCGTAAATTGTAAGCGTTAATATTTTGTTAAAATTCGCGTTAAATTT
TTGTTAAATCAGCTCATTTTTTAACCAATAGGCCGAAATCGGCAAAATCCCTTATAAATCAAAAGAATAG
ACCGAGATAGGGT
[37 nt withheld, positions 3934-3970]
AAAGAACGTGGACTCCAACGTCAAAGG
[49 nt withheld, positions 3998-4046]
T
[91 nt withheld, positions 4048-4138]
G
[124 nt withheld, positions 4140-4263]
CAGGTGGCACTTTTCGGGGAAATGTGCGCGGAACCCCTATTTGTTTATTTTTCTAAATACATTCAAATAT
GTATCCGCTCATGAGACAATAACCCTGATAAATGCTTCAATAATATTGAAAAAGGAAGAGTCCTGAGGCG
GAAAGAACCAGCTGTGGAATGTGTGTCAGTTAGGGTGTGGAAAGTCCCCAGGCTCCCCAGCAGGCAGAAG
TATGCAAAGCATGCATCTCAATTAGTCAGCAACCAGGTGTGGAAAGTCCCCAGGCTCCCCAGCAGGCAGA
AGTATGCAAAGCATGCATCTCAATTAGTCAGCAACCATAGTCCCGCCCCTAACTCCGCCCATCCCGCCCC
TAACTCCGCCCAGTTCCGCCCATTCTCCGCCCCATGGCTGACTAATTTTTTTTATTTATGCAGAGGCCGA
GGCCGCCTCGGCCTCTGAGCTATTCCAGAAGTAGTGAGGAGGCTTTTTTGGAGGCCTAGGCTTTTGCAAA
GATCGATCAAGAGACAGGATGAGGATCGTTTCGCATGATTGAACAAGATGGATTGCACGCAGGTTCTCCG
GCCGCTTGGGTGGAGAGGCTATTCGGCTATGACTGGGCACAACAGACAATCGGCTGCTCTGATGCCGCCG
TGTTCCGGCTGTCAGCGCAGGGGCGCCCGGTTCTTTTTGTCAAGACCGACCTGTCCGGTGCCCTGAATGA
ACTGCAAGACGAGGCAGCGCGGCTATCGTGGCTGGCCACGACGGGCGTTCCTTGCGCAGCTGTGCTCGAC
GTTGTCACTGAAGCGGGAAGGGACTGGCTGCTATTGGGCGAAGTGCCGGGGCAGGATCTCCTGTCATCTC
ACCTTGCTCCTGCCGAGAAAGTATCCATCATGGCTGATGCAATGCGGCGGCTGCATACGCTTGATCCGGC
TACCTGCCCATTCGACCACCAAGCGAAACATCGCATCGAGCGAGCACGTACTCGGATGGAAGCCGGTCTT
GTCGATCAGGATGATCTGGACGAAGAGCATCAGGGGCTCGCGCCAGCCGAACTGTTCGCCAGGCTCAAGG
CGAGCATGCCCGACGGCGAGGATCTCGTCGTGACCCATGGCGATGCCTGCTTGCCGAATATCATGGTGGA
AAATGGCCGCTTTTCTGGATTCATCGACTGTGGCCGGCTGGGTGTGGCGGACCGCTATCAGGACATAGCG
TTGGCTACCCGTGATATTGCTGAAGAGCTTGGCGGCGAATGGGCTGACCGCTTCCTCGTGCTTTACGGTA
TCGCCGCTCCCGATTCGCAGCGCATCGCCTTCTATCGCCTTCTTGACGAGTTCTTCTGAGCGGGACTCTG
GGGTTCGAAATGACCGACCAAGCGACGCCCAACCTGCCATCACGAGATTTCGATTCCACCGCCGCCTTCT
ATGAAAGGTTGGGCTTCGGAATCGTTTTCCGGGACGCCGGCTGGATGATCCTCCAGCGCGGGGATCTCAT
GCTGGAGTTCTTCGCCCACCCTAGGGGGAGGCTAACTGAAACACGGAAGGAGACAATACCGGAAGGAACC
CGCGCTATGACGGCAATAAAAAGACAGAATAAAACGCACGGTGTTGGGTCGTTTGTTCATAAACGCGGGG
TTCGGTCCCAGGGCTGGCACTCTGTCGATACCCCACCGAGACCCCATTGGGGCCAATACGCCCGCGTTTC
TTCCTTTTCCCCACCCCACCCCCCAAGTTCGGGTGAAGGCCCAGGGCTCGCAGCCAACGTCGGGGCGGCA
GGCCCTGCCATAGCCTCAGGTTACTCATATATACTTTAGATTGATTTAAAACTTCATTTTTAATTTAAAA
GGATCTAGGTGAAGATCCTTTTTGATAATCTCATGACCAAAATCCCTTAACGTGAGTTTTCGTTCCACTG
AGCGTCAGACCCCGTAGAAAAGATCAAAGGATCTTCTTGAGATCCTTTTTTTCTGCGCGTAATCTGCTGC
TTGCAAACAAAAAAACCACCGCTACCAGCGGTGGTTTGTTTGCCGGATCAAGAGCTACCAACTCTTTTTC
CGAAGGTAACTGGCTTCAGCAGAGCGCAGATACCAAATACTGTTCTTCTAGTGTAGCCGTAGTTAGGCCA
CCACTTCAAGAACTCTGTAGCACCGCCTACATACCTCGCTCTGCTAATCCTGTTACCAGTGGCTGCTGCC
AGTGGCGATAAGTCGTGTCTTACCGGGTTGGACTCAAGACGATAGTTACCGGATAAGGCGCAGCGGTCGG
GCTGAACGGGGGGTTCGTGCACACAGCCCAGCTTGGAGCGAACGACCTACACCGAACTGAGATACCTACA
GCGTGAGCTATGAGAAAGCGCCACGCTTCCCGAAGGGAGAAAGGCGGACAGGTATCCGGTAAGCGGCAGG
GTCGGAACAGGAGAGCGCACGAGGGAGCTTCCAGGGGGAAACGCCTGGTATCTTTATAGTCCTGTCGGGT
TTCGCCACCTCTGACTTGAGCGTCGATTTTTGTGATGCTCGTCAGGGGGGCGGAGCCTATGGAAAAACGC
CAGCAACGCGGCCTTTTTACGGTTCCTGGCCTTTTGCTGGCCTTTTGCTCACATGTTCTTTCCTGCGTTA
TCCCCTGATTCTGTGGATAACCGTATTACCGC
Features (pLannotate 1.2.2; 17 found; start..end, strand, type, name):
     68..371     +  enhancer       CMV enhancer: human cytomegalovirus immediate early enhancer
    372..575     +  promoter       CMV promoter: human cytomegalovirus (CMV) immediate early promoter
    598..641     +  misc_feature   MCS (fragment): multiple cloning site
    642..1358    +  CDS            mEGFP: mEGFP is a basic (constitutively fluorescent) green fluorescent protein published in 2002, derived from Aequorea victoria. It has moderate acid sensitivity.
   1374..2090    +  CDS            mEGFP: mEGFP is a basic (constitutively fluorescent) green fluorescent protein published in 2002, derived from Aequorea victoria. It has moderate acid sensitivity.
   2106..2822    +  CDS            mEGFP: mEGFP is a basic (constitutively fluorescent) green fluorescent protein published in 2002, derived from Aequorea victoria. It has moderate acid sensitivity.
   2838..3557    +  CDS            mEGFP: enhanced GFP with monomerizing A206K mutation (Zacharias et al., 2002) mammalian codon-optimized
   3574..3657    +  CDS            large T antigen (fragment): large T antigen from SV40 (simian virus 40)
   3680..3801    +  polyA_signal   SV40 poly(A) signal: SV40 polyadenylation signal
   3835..4263    -  rep_origin     f1 ori (sequence partly withheld): f1 bacteriophage origin of replication; arrow indicates direction of (+) strand synthesis
   4290..4394    +  promoter       AmpR promoter: bla
   4396..4753    +  promoter       SV40 promoter: SV40 enhancer and early promoter
   4788..5582    +  CDS            NeoR/KanR: aminoglycoside phosphotransferase from Tn5; aph(3')-II (or nptII); confers resistance to neomycin, kanamycin, and G418 (Geneticin®)
   5603..5755    +  CDS            ble (fragment): BLE_KLEPN - Experimental evidence at protein level: Swiss-Prot protein existence level 1. Binding protein with a strong affinity to the bleomycin family of antibiotics. Binds to CL990; an antimitotic-antibiotic compound. From Klebsiella pneumoniae.
   5814..5861    +  polyA_signal   HSV TK poly(A) signal: herpes simplex virus thymidine kinase polyadenylation signal (Cole and Stacy, 1985)
   5952..5968    -  polyA_signal   bGH poly(A) signal (fragment): bovine growth hormone polyadenylation signal
   6190..6778    +  rep_origin     ori: high-copy-number ColE1/pMB1/pBR322/pUC origin of replication
