[The description below was written by a language model from this plasmid's Addgene catalogue record and pLannotate feature annotations shown in this document.]
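Description:
4xmEGFP is a mammalian expression plasmid of about 6.9 kb built on the mEGFP-N1 backbone. It encodes four copies of monomeric enhanced GFP joined head to tail as a single polypeptide. The feature table shows four consecutive mEGFP coding segments on the same strand, separated by short gaps of about 15 nucleotides that presumably encode brief peptide linkers, although the record does not describe them. mEGFP is the Aequorea victoria-derived EGFP carrying the monomerizing A206K substitution, which suppresses the weak self-association of the parent protein. Expression is driven by the human cytomegalovirus immediate early enhancer and promoter, with a remnant of the multiple cloning site upstream of the first unit and an SV40 polyadenylation signal downstream. The small annotated fragments (SV40 large T antigen, ble, bGH poly(A)) are most likely partial sequence matches within backbone regions rather than functional elements.

The plasmid replicates in E. coli from a high-copy ColE1/pUC-type origin, and it also carries an f1 phage origin. A single NeoR/KanR (Tn5 aminoglycoside phosphotransferase) gene serves both hosts. A bacterial promoter gives kanamycin resistance during propagation, while the SV40 enhancer/early promoter and the HSV TK poly(A) signal allow G418 selection in transfected mammalian cells. The cloning sites used to assemble the tandem repeat are not recorded.

According to the stated purpose and the associated publication on fluorescent protein tags for quantifying oligomerization in living cells, the construct serves as a defined homo-tetramer standard. It places four fluorophores in each molecule, which would suit it as a reference for calibrating or benchmarking fluorescence-based measurements of protein oligomeric state.
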