Addgene plasmid #127801: 4xmEGFP
Purpose: Homo-tetramer mEGFP-mEGFP-mEGFP-mEGFP expression vector
Depositing lab: Salvatore Chiantia. Publication: Optimal fluorescent protein tags for quantifying protein oligomerization in living cells. Dunsing V, Luckner M, Zuhlke B, Petazzi RA, Herrmann A, Chiantia S. Sci Rep. 2018 Jul 13;8(1):10634. doi: 10.1038/s41598-018-28858-0. PubMed 30006597.
Backbone
  Vector backbone: mEGFP-N1
  Vector type: Mammalian Expression
Growth in bacteria
  Bacterial resistance: Kanamycin, 50 μg/mL
  Growth temperature: 37°C
  Growth strain: DH5alpha
  Copy number: High Copy
Gene/Insert
  Gene/Insert name: mEGFP-mEGFP-mEGFP-mEGFP
  Cloning method: Restriction Enzyme; 5′ cloning site Unknown (unknown if destroyed); 3′ cloning site Unknown (unknown if destroyed)
Terms and licenses: Academic/Nonprofit Terms; Industry Terms: Not Available to Industry
How to cite: 4xmEGFP was a gift from Salvatore Chiantia (Addgene plasmid # 127801 ; http://n2t.net/addgene:127801 ; RRID:Addgene_127801)
